Addgene plasmid #142179: TFORF2156
Purpose: Lentiviral vector for overexpressing transcription factor ORFs with unique 24-bp barcodes. Barcodes facilitate identification of transcription factors in pooled screens.
Depositing lab: Feng Zhang. Depositing organization: Broad Institute. Publication: A transcription factor atlas of directed differentiation. Joung J, Ma S, Tay T, Geiger-Schuller KR, Kirchgatterer PC, Verdine VK, Guo B, Arias-Garcia MA, Allen WE, Singh A, Kuksenko O, Abudayyeh OO, Gootenberg JS, Fu Z, Macrae RK, Buenrostro JD, Regev A, Zhang F. Cell. 2023 Jan 5;186(1):209-229.e26. doi: 10.1016/j.cell.2022.11.026. PubMed 36608654.
Backbone
  Vector backbone: pLX_TRC317
  Backbone manufacturer: Broad Institute Genetic Perturbation Platform
  Backbone size w/o insert (bp): 8264
  Vector type: Mammalian Expression, Lentiviral
  Selectable markers: Puromycin
Growth in bacteria
  Bacterial resistance: Ampicillin, 100 μg/mL
  Growth temperature: 37°C
  Growth strain: NEB Stable
  Copy number: High Copy
Gene/Insert
  Gene/Insert name: RHOXF2
  Species: H. sapiens (human)
  Insert size (bp): 968
  Entrez Gene: RHOXF2 (a.k.a. CT107, PEPP-2, PEPP2, THG1)
  Promoter: EF1a
  Cloning method: Unknown
  Sequencing primers: 5′ GGGTGGAGACTGAAGTTAGGCCAG; 3′ CACATAGCGTAAAAGGAGCAACATAG
Terms and licenses: Academic/Nonprofit Terms; Industry Terms: Not Available to Industry
Depositor comments: NM_032498,ENST00000371388 . The transcription factor ORF portion of this plasmid was synthesized by Genewiz. Please test multiple small colonies in case of plasmid recombination. To make this collection available in a timely manner, a portion of this collection was not fully sequenced by Addgene. If an Addgene verified full plasmid sequence is not available, please contact us prior to placing an order to request the full sequence.
How to cite: TFORF2156 was a gift from Feng Zhang (Addgene plasmid # 142179 ; http://n2t.net/addgene:142179 ; RRID:Addgene_142179)
