[The description below was written by a language model from this plasmid's Addgene catalogue record and pLannotate feature annotations shown in this document.]
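Description:
TFORF2156 is a lentiviral mammalian expression plasmid built on the pLX_TRC317 backbone, carrying the human RHOXF2 open reading frame as one member of a barcoded transcription factor ORF collection. It is propagated in E. coli through a high-copy ColE1/pUC-type origin with ampicillin selection (AmpR under its own bla promoter). An f1 origin and remnants of a lacZα/lac promoter cloning region flanked by T7 and T3 promoters are also present in the bacterial portion. The depositor notes that the plasmid can recombine, as is common for LTR-containing vectors.

The viral cassette has a third-generation, self-inactivating layout. An RSV promoter drives a truncated HIV-1 5' LTR, followed by the Ψ packaging signal with a gag fragment, the Rev response element for Rev-dependent export of the genomic RNA, and a cPPT/CTS element, and it ends in a ΔU3 3' LTR with a downstream SV40 polyadenylation signal. Within the proviral region, an SV40 early promoter/origin drives puromycin N-acetyltransferase for selecting transduced cells. A separate EF-1α promoter drives RHOXF2, a homeobox transcription factor annotated as modulating genes relevant to spermatogenesis. A WPRE downstream of the ORF enhances transcript expression. The catalogue entry describes a unique 24-bp barcode associated with each ORF. The feature table does not annotate it, but the insert size exceeds the annotated coding sequence, and a short U6-promoter-like fragment lies between the ORF and the WPRE.

The construct is intended for overexpression of RHOXF2 in mammalian cells. It can be used individually or in pooled screens in which barcode readout identifies the transcription factor delivered to each cell, as in directed differentiation studies.
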