Features (pLannotate 1.2.2; 31 found; start..end, strand, type, name):
      5..231     +  promoter       RSV promoter: Rous sarcoma virus enhancer/promoter
    232..412     +  LTR            5' LTR (truncated): truncated 5' long terminal repeat (LTR) from HIV-1
    459..584     +  misc_feature   HIV-1 Ψ: packaging signal of human immunodeficiency virus type 1
    568..931     +  CDS            HIV-1 gag (fragment): gag protein from human immunodeficiency virus 1; gag
   1077..1310    +  misc_feature   RRE: The Rev response element (RRE) of HIV-1 allows for Rev-dependent mRNA export from the nucleus to the cytoplasm.
   1687..1713    +  CDS            Rev (fragment): human immunodeficiency virus 1 (HIV-1) Rev protein; rev; enhances nuclear export of unspliced and incompletely spliced viral mRNAs
   1720..1743    +  promoter       SV40 promoter (fragment): SV40 early promoter
   1744..1815    +  promoter       SV40 promoter (fragment): SV40 enhancer and early promoter
   1839..1974    +  rep_origin     SV40 ori: SV40 origin of replication
   2020..2616    +  CDS            PuroR (fragment): puromycin N-acetyltransferase; pac from Streptomyces; confers resistance to puromycin
   2665..2782    +  misc_feature   cPPT/CTS: central polypurine tract and central termination sequence of HIV-1
   2847..2913    +  CDS            small t antigen (fragment): SV40 (simian virus 40) small t antigen
   2920..4098    +  promoter       EF-1α promoter: strong constitutive promoter for human elongation factor EF-1α
   4115..4978    +  CDS            RHOXF2: RHXF2_HUMAN - Also known as PEPP2, THG1. Experimental evidence at protein level: Swiss-Prot protein existence level 1. Transcription factor maybe involved in reproductive processes. Modulates expression of target genes encoding proteins involved in processes relevant to spermatogenesis. From Homo sapiens (Human).
   4994..5047    +  promoter       U6 promoter (fragment): RNA polymerase III promoter for human U6 snRNA
   5089..5677    +  misc_feature   WPRE: woodchuck hepatitis virus posttranscriptional regulatory element
   5728..5747    +  misc_feature   cPPT/CTS (fragment): central polypurine tract and central termination sequence of HIV-1
   5749..5982    +  LTR            3' LTR (ΔU3): self-inactivating 3' long terminal repeat (LTR) from HIV-1
   6060..6181    +  polyA_signal   SV40 poly(A) signal: SV40 polyadenylation signal
   6221..6356    +  rep_origin     SV40 ori: SV40 origin of replication
   6377..6395    -  promoter       T7 promoter: promoter for bacteriophage T7 RNA polymerase
   6403..6558    +  CDS            lacZα (fragment): LacZα fragment of β-galactosidase; lacZ fragment
   6563..6991    +  rep_origin     f1 ori (sequence partly withheld): f1 bacteriophage origin of replication; arrow indicates direction of (+) strand synthesis
   7044..7148    +  promoter       AmpR promoter: bla
   7149..8009    +  CDS            AmpR: β-lactamase; bla; confers resistance to ampicillin, carbenicillin, and related antibiotics
   8180..8768    +  rep_origin     ori: high-copy-number ColE1/pMB1/pBR322/pUC origin of replication
   8951..9043    +  CDS            lacI (fragment): lac repressor; lacI; The lac repressor binds to the lac operator to inhibit transcription in E. coli. This inhibition can be relieved by adding lactose or isopropyl-β-D-thiogalactopyranoside (IPTG).
   9056..9077    +  protein_bind   CAP binding site: CAP binding activates transcription in the presence of cAMP. E. coli catabolite activator protein
   9092..9122    +  promoter       lac promoter: promoter for the E. coli lac operon
   9130..9146    +  protein_bind   lac operator: The lac repressor binds to the lac operator to inhibit transcription in E. coli. This inhibition can be relieved by adding lactose or isopropyl-β-D-thiogalactopyranoside (IPTG). lac repressor encoded by lacI
   9191..9209    +  promoter       T3 promoter: promoter for bacteriophage T3 RNA polymerase
>Addgene plasmid #142179 | TFORF2156 | addgene full sequence | sequence record 397685 | Addgene NGS Result
TTAATGTAGTCTTATGCAATACTCTTGTAGTCTTGCAACATGGTAACGATGAGTTAGCAACATGCCTTAC
AAGGAGAGAAAAAGCACCGTGCATGCCGATTGGTGGAAGTAAGGTGGTACGATCGTGCCTTATTAGGAAG
GCAACAGACGGGTCTGACATGGATTGGACGAACCACTGAATTGCCGCATTGCAGAGATATTGTATTTAAG
TGCCTAGCTCGATACATAAACGGGTCTCTCTGGTTAGACCAGATCTGAGCCTGGGAGCTCTCTGGCTAAC
TAGGGAACCCACTGCTTAAGCCTCAATAAAGCTTGCCTTGAGTGCTTCAAGTAGTGTGTGCCCGTCTGTT
GTGTGACTCTGGTAACTAGAGATCCCTCAGACCCTTTTAGTCAGTGTGGAAAATCTCTAGCAGTGGCGCC
CGAACAGGGACTTGAAAGCGAAAGGGAAACCAGAGGAGCTCTCTCGACGCAGGACTCGGCTTGCTGAAGC
GCGCACGGCAAGAGGCGAGGGGCGGCGACTGGTGAGTACGCCAAAAATTTTGACTAGCGGAGGCTAGAAG
GAGAGAGATGGGTGCGAGAGCGTCAGTATTAAGCGGGGGAGAATTAGATCGCGATGGGAAAAAATTCGGT
TAAGGCCAGGGGGAAAGAAAAAATATAAATTAAAACATATAGTATGGGCAAGCAGGGAGCTAGAACGATT
CGCAGTTAATCCTGGCCTGTTAGAAACATCAGAAGGCTGTAGACAAATACTGGGACAGCTACAACCATCC
CTTCAGACAGGATCAGAAGAACTTAGATCATTATATAATACAGTAGCAACCCTCTATTGTGTGCATCAAA
GGATAGAGATAAAAGACACCAAGGAAGCTTTAGACAAGATAGAGGAAGAGCAAAACAAAAGTAAGACCAC
CGCACAGCAAGCGGCCGCTGATCTTCAGACCTGGAGGAGGAGATATGAGGGACAATTGGAGAAGTGAATT
ATATAAATATAAAGTAGTAAAAATTGAACCATTAGGAGTAGCACCCACCAAGGCAAAGAGAAGAGTGGTG
CAGAGAGAAAAAAGAGCAGTGGGAATAGGAGCTTTGTTCCTTGGGTTCTTGGGAGCAGCAGGAAGCACTA
TGGGCGCAGCGTCAATGACGCTGACGGTACAGGCCAGACAATTATTGTCTGGTATAGTGCAGCAGCAGAA
CAATTTGCTGAGGGCTATTGAGGCGCAACAGCATCTGTTGCAACTCACAGTCTGGGGCATCAAGCAGCTC
CAGGCAAGAATCCTGGCTGTGGAAAGATACCTAAAGGATCAACAGCTCCTGGGGATTTGGGGTTGCTCTG
GAAAACTCATTTGCACCACTGCTGTGCCTTGGAATGCTAGTTGGAGTAATAAATCTCTGGAACAGATTTG
GAATCACACGACCTGGATGGAGTGGGACAGAGAAATTAACAATTACACAAGCTTAATACACTCCTTAATT
GAAGAATCGCAAAACCAGCAAGAAAAGAATGAACAAGAATTATTGGAATTAGATAAATGGGCAAGTTTGT
GGAATTGGTTTAACATAACAAATTGGCTGTGGTATATAAAATTATTCATAATGATAGTAGGAGGCTTGGT
AGGTTTAAGAATAGTTTTTGCTGTACTTTCTATAGTGAATAGAGTTAGGCAGGGATATTCACCATTATCG
TTTCAGACCCACCTCCCAACCCCGAGGGGACCCATGCATTGCATCTCAATTAGTCAGCAACCAGGTGTGG
AAAGTCCCCAGGCTCCCCAGCAGGCAGAAGTATGCAAAGCATGCGTCTCAATTAGTCAGCAACCATAGTC
CCGCCCCTAACTCCGCCCATCCCGCCCCTAACTCCGCCCAGTTCCGCCCATTCTCCGCCCCATGGCTGAC
TAATTTTTTTTATTTATGCAGAGGCCGAGGCCGCCTCGGCCTCTGAGCTATTCCAGAAGTAGTGAGGAGG
CTTTTTTGGAGGCCTAGGCTTTTGCAAAAAGCTTTCTAGAGGTACCACCGGAGCTTACCATGACCGAGTA
CAAGCCCACGGTGCGCCTCGCCACCCGCGACGACGTCCCCAGGGCCGTACGCACCCTCGCCGCCGCGTTC
GCCGACTACCCCGCCACGCGCCACACCGTCGATCCGGACCGCCACATCGAGCGGGTCACCGAGCTGCAAG
AACTCTTCCTCACGCGCGTCGGGCTCGACATCGGCAAGGTGTGGGTCGCGGACGACGGCGCCGCCGTGGC
GGTCTGGACCACGCCGGAGAGCGTCGAAGCGGGGGCGGTGTTCGCCGAGATCGGCCCGCGCATGGCCGAG
TTGAGCGGTTCCCGGCTGGCCGCGCAGCAACAGATGGAAGGCCTCCTGGCGCCGCACCGGCCCAAGGAGC
CCGCGTGGTTCCTGGCCACCGTCGGCGTCTCGCCCGACCACCAGGGCAAGGGTCTGGGCAGCGCCGTCGT
GCTCCCCGGAGTGGAGGCGGCCGAGCGCGCCGGGGTGCCCGCCTTCCTGGAGACCTCCGCGCCCCGCAAC
CTCCCCTTCTACGAGCGGCTCGGCTTCACCGTCACCGCCGACGTCGAGGTGCCCGAAGGACCGCGCACCT
GGTGCATGACCCGCAAGCCCGGTGCCAGTTAACGAATTCTAGATCTTGAGACAAATGGCAGTATTCATCC
ACAATTTTAAAAGAAAAGGGGGGATTGGGGGGTACAGTGCAGGGGAAAGAATAGTAGACATAATAGCAAC
AGACATACAAACTAAAGAATTACAAAAACAAATTACAAAAATTCAAAATTTTCGGGTTTATTACAGGGAC
AGCAGAGATCCACTTTGGCGCCGGCTCGAGGCCTGCAGGTGCAAAGATGGATAAAGTTTTAAACAGAGAG
GAATCTTTGCAGCTAATGGACCTTCTAGGTCTTGAAAGGAGTGGGAATTGGCTCCGGTGCCCGTCAGTGG
GCAGAGCGCACATCGCCCACAGTCCCCGAGAAGTTGGGGGGAGGGGTCGGCAATTGAACCGGTGCCTAGA
GAAGGTGGCGCGGGGTAAACTGGGAAAGTGATGTCGTGTACTGGCTCCGCCTTTTTCCCGAGGGTGGGGG
AGAACCGTATATAAGTGCAGTAGTCGCCGTGAACGTTCTTTTTCGCAACGGGTTTGCCGCCAGAACACAG
GTAAGTGCCGTGTGTGGTTCCCGCGGGCCTGGCCTCTTTACGGGTTATGGCCCTTGCGTGCCTTGAATTA
CTTCCACCTGGCTGCAGTACGTGATTCTTGATCCCGAGCTTCGGGTTGGAAGTGGGTGGGAGAGTTCGAG
GCCTTGCGCTTAAGGAGCCCCTTCGCCTCGTGCTTGAGTTGAGGCCTGGCCTGGGCGCTGGGGCCGCCGC
GTGCGAATCTGGTGGCACCTTCGCGCCTGTCTCGCTGCTTTCGATAAGTCTCTAGCCATTTAAAATTTTT
GATGACCTGCTGCGACGCTTTTTTTCTGGCAAGATAGTCTTGTAAATGCGGGCCAAGATCTGCACACTGG
TATTTCGGTTTTTGGGGCCGCGGGCGGCGACGGGGCCCGTGCGTCCCAGCGCACATGTTCGGCGAGGCGG
GGCCTGCGAGCGCGGCCACCGAGAATCGGACGGGGGTAGTCTCAAGCTGGCCGGCCTGCTCTGGTGCCTG
GCCTCGCGCCGCCGTGTATCGCCCCGCCCTGGGCGGCAAGGCTGGCCCGGTCGGCACCAGTTGCGTGAGC
GGAAAGATGGCCGCTTCCCGGCCCTGCTGCAGGGAGCTCAAAATGGAGGACGCGGCGCTCGGGAGAGCGG
GCGGGTGAGTCACCCACACAAAGGAAAAGGGCCTTTCCGTCCTCAGCCGTCGCTTCATGTGACTCCACGG
AGTACCGGGCGCCGTCCAGGCACCTCGATTAGTTCTCGAGCTTTTGGAGTACGTCGTCTTTAGGTTGGGG
GGAGGGGTTTTATGCGATGGAGTTTCCCCACACTGAGTGGGTGGAGACTGAAGTTAGGCCAGCTTGGCAC
TTGATGTAATTCTCCTTGGAATTTGCCCTTTTTGAGTTTGGATCTTGGTTCATTCTCAAGCCTCAGACAG
TGGTTCAAAGTTTTTTTCTTCCATTTCAGGTGTCGTGAGGCTAGCACCGCCACCATGGAGCCTCCGGACC
AGTGTAGCCAGTATATGACCAGCTTGCTCAGCCCTGCAGTCGACGACGAGAAAGAACTACAGGATATGAA
TGCTATGGTGCTGTCGCTTACTGAAGAGGTCAAAGAGGAGGAAGAGGATGCACAGCCTGAGCCTGAGCAA
GGCACAGCAGCAGGAGAAAAGTTAAAGTCGGCAGGAGCCCAAGGCGGAGAAGAAAAAGATGGCGGCGGAG
AAGAAAAAGATGGCGGCGGCGCCGGAGTTCCTGGCCACCTATGGGAAGGAGACCTCGAGGGCACCAGCGG
CAGCGATGGCAACGTTGAGGACAGCGACCAGAGCGAGAAGGAACCTGGGCAGCAGTATTCGCGCCCACAG
GGCGCCGTCGGGGGGCTGGAGCCTGGCAACGCGCAGCAGCCCAACGTCCACGCCTTCACCCCATTGCAGC
TGCAGGAGCTGGAGCGCATTTTCCAACGCGAGCAGTTCCCCAGTGAGTTCCTGCGAAGGAGGCTGGCAAG
AAGCATGAATGTGACTGAACTCGCAGTGCAGATTTGGTTTGAGAATAGAAGAGCCAAATGGAGGAGACAT
CAGAGGGCATTAATGGCAAGAAACATGCTGCCCTTCATGGCAGTGGGCCAGCCTGTCATGGTAACCGCAG
CTGAGGCCATAACGGCACCCTTGTTCATCAGCGGGATGAGAGATGATTACTTCTGGGACCACAGCCATTC
CAGCAGCCTGTGTTTCCCCATGCCACCCTTTCCTCCTCCGTCCTTGCCCCTTCCACTCATGCTTCTTCCA
CCTATGCCACCCGCTGGCCAGGCTGAATTTGGCCCATTCCCTTTTGTTATCGTGCCTTCTTTCACATTCC
CCAATGTCTAGTAATGAACTAGTCCGTAACTTGAAAGTATTTCGATTTCTTGGCTTTATATATCTTGTGG
AAAGGACGACGCGTGAGGCGTGCAGGACCCAACACGCGTTAAGTCGACAATCAACCTCTGGATTACAAAA
TTTGTGAAAGATTGACTGGTATTCTTAACTATGTTGCTCCTTTTACGCTATGTGGATACGCTGCTTTAAT
GCCTTTGTATCATGCTATTGCTTCCCGTATGGCTTTCATTTTCTCCTCCTTGTATAAATCCTGGTTGCTG
TCTCTTTATGAGGAGTTGTGGCCCGTTGTCAGGCAACGTGGCGTGGTGTGCACTGTGTTTGCTGACGCAA
CCCCCACTGGTTGGGGCATTGCCACCACCTGTCAGCTCCTTTCCGGGACTTTCGCTTTCCCCCTCCCTAT
TGCCACGGCGGAACTCATCGCCGCCTGCCTTGCCCGCTGCTGGACAGGGGCTCGGCTGTTGGGCACTGAC
AATTCCGTGGTGTTGTCGGGGAAATCATCGTCCTTTCCTTGGCTGCTCGCCTGTGTTGCCACCTGGATTC
TGCGCGGGACGTCCTTCTGCTACGTCCCTTCGGCCCTCAATCCAGCGGACCTTCCTTCCCGCGGCCTGCT
GCCGGCTCTGCGGCCTCTTCCGCGTCTTCGCCTTCGCCCTCAGACGAGTCGGATCTCCCTTTGGGCCGCC
TCCCCGCGTCGACTTTAAGACCAATGACTTACAAGGCAGCTGTAGATCTTAGCCACTTTTTAAAAGAAAA
GGGGGGACTGGAAGGGCTAATTCACTCCCAACGAAGACAAGATCTGCTTTTTGCTTGTACTGGGTCTCTC
TGGTTAGACCAGATCTGAGCCTGGGAGCTCTCTGGCTAACTAGGGAACCCACTGCTTAAGCCTCAATAAA
GCTTGCCTTGAGTGCTTCAAGTAGTGTGTGCCCGTCTGTTGTGTGACTCTGGTAACTAGAGATCCCTCAG
ACCCTTTTAGTCAGTGTGGAAAATCTCTAGCAGTACGTATAGTAGTTCATGTCATCTTATTATTCAGTAT
TTATAACTTGCAAAGAAATGAATATCAGAGAGTGAGAGGAACTTGTTTATTGCAGCTTATAATGGTTACA
AATAAAGCAATAGCATCACAAATTTCACAAATAAAGCATTTTTTTCACTGCATTCTAGTTGTGGTTTGTC
CAAACTCATCAATGTATCTTATCATGTCTGGCTCTAGCTATCCCGCCCCTAACTCCGCCCATCCCGCCCC
TAACTCCGCCCAGTTCCGCCCATTCTCCGCCCCATGGCTGACTAATTTTTTTTATTTATGCAGAGGCCGA
GGCCGCCTCGGCCTCTGAGCTATTCCAGAAGTAGTGAGGAGGCTTTTTTGGAGGCCTAGGGACGTACCCA
ATTCGCCCTATAGTGAGTCGTATTACGCGCGCTCACTGGCCGTCGTTTTACAACGTCGTGACTGGGAAAA
CCCTGGCGTTACCCAACTTAATCGCCTTGCAGCACATCCCCCTTTCGCCAGCTGGCGTAATAGCGAAGAG
GCCCGCACCGATCGCCCTTCCCAACAGTTGCGCAGCCTGAATGGCGAATGGG
[124 nt withheld, positions 6563-6686]
C
[91 nt withheld, positions 6688-6778]
A
[49 nt withheld, positions 6780-6828]
CCTTTGACGTTGGAGTCCACGTTCTTT
[37 nt withheld, positions 6856-6892]
ACCCTATCTCGGTCTATTCTTTTGATTTATAAGGGATTTTGCCGATTTCGGCCTATTGGTTAAAAAATGA
GCTGATTTAACAAAAATTTAACGCGAATTTTAACAAAATATTAACGCTTACAATTTAGGTGGCACTTTTC
GGGGAAATGTGCGCGGAACCCCTATTTGTTTATTTTTCTAAATACATTCAAATATGTATCCGCTCATGAG
ACAATAACCCTGATAAATGCTTCAATAATATTGAAAAAGGAAGAGTATGAGTATTCAACATTTCCGTGTC
GCCCTTATTCCCTTTTTTGCGGCATTTTGCCTTCCTGTTTTTGCTCACCCAGAAACGCTGGTGAAAGTAA
AAGATGCTGAAGATCAGTTGGGTGCACGAGTGGGTTACATCGAACTGGATCTCAACAGCGGTAAGATCCT
TGAGAGTTTTCGCCCCGAAGAACGTTTTCCAATGATGAGCACTTTTAAAGTTCTGCTATGTGGCGCGGTA
TTATCCCGTATTGACGCCGGGCAAGAGCAACTCGGTCGCCGCATACACTATTCTCAGAATGACTTGGTTG
AGTACTCACCAGTCACAGAAAAGCATCTTACGGATGGCATGACAGTAAGAGAATTATGCAGTGCTGCCAT
AACCATGAGTGATAACACTGCGGCCAACTTACTTCTGACAACGATCGGAGGACCGAAGGAGCTAACCGCT
TTTTTGCACAACATGGGGGATCATGTAACTCGCCTTGATCGTTGGGAACCGGAGCTGAATGAAGCCATAC
CAAACGACGAGCGTGACACCACGATGCCTGTAGCAATGGCAACAACGTTGCGCAAACTATTAACTGGCGA
ACTACTTACTCTAGCTTCCCGGCAACAATTAATAGACTGGATGGAGGCGGATAAAGTTGCAGGACCACTT
CTGCGCTCGGCCCTTCCGGCTGGCTGGTTTATTGCTGATAAATCTGGAGCCGGTGAGCGTGGGTCTCGCG
GTATCATTGCAGCACTGGGGCCAGATGGTAAGCCCTCCCGTATCGTAGTTATCTACACGACGGGGAGTCA
GGCAACTATGGATGAACGAAATAGACAGATCGCTGAGATAGGTGCCTCACTGATTAAGCATTGGTAACTG
TCAGACCAAGTTTACTCATATATACTTTAGATTGATTTAAAACTTCATTTTTAATTTAAAAGGATCTAGG
TGAAGATCCTTTTTGATAATCTCATGACCAAAATCCCTTAACGTGAGTTTTCGTTCCACTGAGCGTCAGA
CCCCGTAGAAAAGATCAAAGGATCTTCTTGAGATCCTTTTTTTCTGCGCGTAATCTGCTGCTTGCAAACA
AAAAAACCACCGCTACCAGCGGTGGTTTGTTTGCCGGATCAAGAGCTACCAACTCTTTTTCCGAAGGTAA
CTGGCTTCAGCAGAGCGCAGATACCAAATACTGTTCTTCTAGTGTAGCCGTAGTTAGGCCACCACTTCAA
GAACTCTGTAGCACCGCCTACATACCTCGCTCTGCTAATCCTGTTACCAGTGGCTGCTGCCAGTGGCGAT
AAGTCGTGTCTTACCGGGTTGGACTCAAGACGATAGTTACCGGATAAGGCGCAGCGGTCGGGCTGAACGG
GGGGTTCGTGCACACAGCCCAGCTTGGAGCGAACGACCTACACCGAACTGAGATACCTACAGCGTGAGCT
ATGAGAAAGCGCCACGCTTCCCGAAGGGAGAAAGGCGGACAGGTATCCGGTAAGCGGCAGGGTCGGAACA
GGAGAGCGCACGAGGGAGCTTCCAGGGGGAAACGCCTGGTATCTTTATAGTCCTGTCGGGTTTCGCCACC
TCTGACTTGAGCGTCGATTTTTGTGATGCTCGTCAGGGGGGCGGAGCCTATGGAAAAACGCCAGCAACGC
GGCCTTTTTACGGTTCCTGGCCTTTTGCTGGCCTTTTGCTCACATGTTCTTTCCTGCGTTATCCCCTGAT
TCTGTGGATAACCGTATTACCGCCTTTGAGTGAGCTGATACCGCTCGCCGCAGCCGAACGACCGAGCGCA
GCGAGTCAGTGAGCGAGGAAGCGGAAGAGCGCCCAATACGCAAACCGCCTCTCCCCGCGCGTTGGCCGAT
TCATTAATGCAGCTGGCACGACAGGTTTCCCGACTGGAAAGCGGGCAGTGAGCGCAACGCAATTAATGTG
AGTTAGCTCACTCATTAGGCACCCCAGGCTTTACACTTTATGCTTCCGGCTCGTATGTTGTGTGGAATTG
TGAGCGGATAACAATTTCACACAGGAAACAGCTATGACCATGATTACGCCAAGCGCGCAATTAACCCTCA
CTAAAGGGAACAAAAGCTGGAGCTGCAAGC
