>Addgene plasmid #142179 | TFORF2156 | depositor partial sequence | sequence record 278675 | Insert
ACCGCCACCATGGAGCCTCCGGACCAGTGTAGCCAGTATATGACCAGCTTGCTCAGCCCTGCAGTCGACG
ACGAGAAAGAACTACAGGATATGAATGCTATGGTGCTGTCGCTTACTGAAGAGGTCAAAGAGGAGGAAGA
GGATGCACAGCCTGAGCCTGAGCAAGGCACAGCAGCAGGAGAAAAGTTAAAGTCGGCAGGAGCCCAAGGC
GGAGAAGAAAAAGATGGCGGCGGAGAAGAAAAAGATGGCGGCGGCGCCGGAGTTCCTGGCCACCTATGGG
AAGGAGACCTCGAGGGCACCAGCGGCAGCGATGGCAACGTTGAGGACAGCGACCAGAGCGAGAAGGAACC
TGGGCAGCAGTATTCGCGCCCACAGGGCGCCGTCGGGGGGCTGGAGCCTGGCAACGCGCAGCAGCCCAAC
GTCCACGCCTTCACCCCATTGCAGCTGCAGGAGCTGGAGCGCATTTTCCAACGCGAGCAGTTCCCCAGTG
AGTTCCTGCGAAGGAGGCTGGCAAGAAGCATGAATGTGACTGAACTCGCAGTGCAGATTTGGTTTGAGAA
TAGAAGAGCCAAATGGAGGAGACATCAGAGGGCATTAATGGCAAGAAACATGCTGCCCTTCATGGCAGTG
GGCCAGCCTGTCATGGTAACCGCAGCTGAGGCCATAACGGCACCCTTGTTCATCAGCGGGATGAGAGATG
ATTACTTCTGGGACCACAGCCATTCCAGCAGCCTGTGTTTCCCCATGCCACCCTTTCCTCCTCCGTCCTT
GCCCCTTCCACTCATGCTTCTTCCACCTATGCCACCCGCTGGCCAGGCTGAATTTGGCCCATTCCCTTTT
GTTATCGTGCCTTCTTTCACATTCCCCAATGTCTAGTAATGAACTAGTCCGTAACTTGAAAGTATTTCGA
TTTCTTGGCTTTATATATCTTGTGGAAAGGACGACGCGTGAGGCGTGCAGGACCCAAC
