>Addgene plasmid #142179 | TFORF2156 | depositor partial sequence | sequence record 278676 | Barcode
CGCGTGAGGCGTGCAGGACCCAAC
